>Addgene plasmid #67756 | pWalium-ChtVis-Tomato | depositor full sequence | sequence record 123914 | pWalium-ChtVis-Tomato sequence 11856 bps
CACCTAAATTGTAAGCGTTAATATTTTGTTAAAATTCGCGTTAAATTTTTGTTAAATCAGCTCATTTTTT
AACCAATAGGCCGAAATCGGCAAAATCCCTTATAAATCAAAAGAATAGACCGAGATAGGGT
[37 nt withheld, positions 132-168]
AAAGAACGTGGACTCCAACGTCAAAGG
[49 nt withheld, positions 196-244]
T
[91 nt withheld, positions 246-336]
G
[124 nt withheld, positions 338-461]
CCCATTCGCCATTCAGGCTGCGCAACTGTTGGGAAGGGCGATCGGTGCGGGCCTCTTCGCTATTACGCCA
GCTGGCGAAAGGGGGATGTGCTGCAAGGCGATTAAGTTGGGTAACGCCAGGGTTTTCCCAGTCACGACGT
TGTAAAACGACGGCCAGTGAATTGTAATACGACTCACTATAGGGCGAATTGGGTACAAGCTTCACGACCT
AGGCGCGCCCTAGTTCCAGTGAAATCCAAGCATTTTCTAAATTAAATGTATTCTTATTATTATAGTTGTT
ATTTTTGATATATATAAACAACACTATTATGCCCACCATTTTTTTGAGATGCATCTACACAAGGAACAAA
CACTGGATGTCACTTTCAGTTCAAATTGTAACGCTAATCACTCCGAACAGGTCACAAAAAATTACCTTAA
AAAGTCATAATATTAAATTAGAATAAATATAGCTGTGAGGGAAATATATACAAATATATTGGAGCAAATA
AATTGTACATACAAATATTTATTACTAATTTCTATTGAGACGAAATGAACCACTCGGAACCATTTGAGCG
AACCGAATCGCGCGGAACTAACGACAGTCGCTCCAAGGTCGTCGAACAAAAGGTGAATGTGTTGCGGAGA
GCGGGTGGGAGACAGCGAAAGAGCAACTACGAAACGTGGTGTGGTGGAGGTGAATTATGAAGAGGGCGCG
CGATTTGAAAAGTATGTATATAAAAAATATATCCCGGTGTTTTATGTAGCGATAAACGAGTTTTTGATGT
AAGGTATGCAGGTGTGTAAGTCTTTTGGTTAGAAGACAAATCCAAAGTCTACTTGTGGGGATGTTCGAAG
GGGAAATACTTGTATTCTATAGGTCATATCTTGTTTTTATTGGCACAAATATAATTACATTAGCTTTTTG
AGGGGGCAATAAACAGTAAACACGATGGTAATAATGGTAAAAAAAAAAACAAGCAGTTATTTCGGATATA
TGTCGGCTACTCCTTGCGTCGGGCCCGAAGTCTTAGAGCCAGATATGCGAGCACCCGGAAGCTCACGATG
AGAATGGCCAGACCCACGTAGTCCAGCGGCAGATCGGCGGCGGAGAAGTTAAGCGTCTCCAGGATGACCT
TGCCCGAACTGGGGCACGTGGTGTTCGACGATGTGCAGCTAATTTCGCCCGGCTCCACGTCCGCCCATTG
GTTAATCAGCAGACCCTCGTTGGCGTAACGGAACCATGAGAGGTACGACAACCATTTGAGGTATACTGGC
ACCGAGCCCGAGTTCAAGAAGAAGCCGCCAAAGAGCAGGAATGGTATGATAACCGGCGGACCCACAGACA
GCGCCATCGAGGTCGAGGAGCTGGCGCAGGATATTAGATATCCGAAGGACGTTGACACATTGGCCACCAG
AGTGACCAGCGCCAGGCAGTTGAAGAAGTGCAGCACTCCGGCCCGCAGTCCGATCATCGGATAGGCAATC
GCCGTGAAGACCAGTGGCACTGTGAGAAAAAGCGGTAATTCGGCAATCGTTTTGCCCAGAAAGTATGTGT
CACAGCGATAAAGTCGACTTCGGGCCTCCCTCATAAAAACTGGCAGCTCTGAGGTGAACACCTAAATCGA
ATCGATTCATTAGAAAGTTAGTAAATTATTAATATGCAAATGTATTCTAAACAAGACTTACATTTATCGT
GGCAAAGACGTTTTGAAAGGTCATGTTGGTCAGGAAGAGGAAGATGGCTCCGTTGATATTCATCACGCCC
ACTTGCGTGAGTTGTTGGCCCAAAAAGATGAGGCCAATCAAGATGGCAACCATCTGCAAATTAAAATGTT
ACTCGCATCTCATTAATATTCATATCTTCAACATGTTCGCGAGTTAAATGAAATTTATTTATTTTCTGCA
AAACTATAAACTATACATCTCATTGAAAAAAACTAAGAAGGGTGTGGAATCAGGCAATTCTAACTAAAAT
CTAGCGAATTTGTTTCCAAGAATTGTAAGCGTTATATCATTTGTTTCCACTGGAACCACTCACCGTTGTC
TGAATAAGTCGCACTTTTACGAGGAGTGGTTCCTTGAGCACCGACAGCCAGGATCGCCACAGGACCGCCC
GGAACTGCATGAACCAGGTGGCCTTGTAGGTGTACCCATTCTCCGGCTGCTCCAGTGGCTTCTCCAAATT
TTTGGTGGCCAACAACTGCTCCATATCCCGGGCTACTTTGCTAATAGCAAAATTGTCGCATATCTTGGCG
ATCCGATCACGGGACTCGATCTCCCGTCCGGGCACAACGGCCAACACCTGTACGTAAAAGTCCGCCGGAT
TGTAGTTGGTAGGACACTGGGCACCCACGCTGGATAGGAGTTGAGATGTAATGTAATGCTAGATACCCTT
AATAAACACATCGAACTCACTAGGAAAAGAAGTCGACGGCTTCGCTGGGAGTGCCCAAGAAAGCTACCCT
GCCCTCGGCCATCAGAAGGATCTTGTCAAAGAGCTCAAACAGCTCGGAAGACGGCTGATGAATGGTCAGG
ATGACGGTCTTGCCCTTCTGCGACAGCTTCTTCAGCACCTGGACGACGCTGTGGGCGGTAAATGAGTCCA
GTCCGGAGGTGGGCTCATCGCAGATCAGAAGCGGCGGATCGGTTAGTGCCTCGGAGGCGAATGCCAGACG
CTTCCTTTCTCCGCCGGACAGACCTTTCACCCTGCCGGGCACACCGATGATCGTGTGCTGACATTTGCTG
AGCGAAAGCTCCTGGATCACCTGATCCACGCGGGCCACTCGCTGCCGATAGGTCAGATGTCGTGGCATCC
GCACCATGGCCTGGAAAATCAGGTGTTCCCTGGCCGTTAGGGAGCCGATAAAGAGGTCATCCTGCTGGAC
ATAGGCGCACCTGGCCTGCATCTCCTTGGCGTCCACAGGTTGGCCATTGAGCAGTCGCATCCCGGATGGC
GATACTTGGATGCCCTGCGGCGATCGAAAGGCAAGGGCATTCAGCAGGGTCGTCTTTCCGGCACCGGAAC
TGCCCATCACGGCCAAAAGTTCGCCCGGATAGGCCACGCCGCAAACTGAGTTTCAAATTGGTAATTGGAC
CCTTTATTAAGATTTCACACAGATCAGCCGACTGCGAATAGAAACTCACCGTTCTTGAGCAAATGTTTCC
TGGGCGCCGGTATGTGTCGCTCGTTGCAGAATAGTCCGCGTGTCCGGTTGACCAGCTGCCGCCATCCGGA
GCCCGGCTGATTGACCGCCCCAAAGATGTCCATATTGTGCCAGGCATAGGTGAGGTTCTCGGCTAGTTGG
CCGCTCCCTGAACCGGAGTCCTCCGGCGGACTGGGTGGCAGGAGCGTGCCGTAGTTTTTGGCCTGCCCGA
AGCCCTGGTTAATGCAGCTCTGCGAAGCCGCTCCGCTGTCACCCTGCAATGATAGGGGATCTCAAATATC
AACTACAAGCGTTATGCTCATCTAACCCCGAACAAAACGAAGTATCCTACGAAGTAGGTTTATACTTTTA
TTTATTTTTTGTGCATCTAGGATCAGCTTAAAATATCTGGTTGTTATATTTTTTGTAAAAAAGAATGTAG
TCGAAAATGAATGCCTTTAGATGTCTTGATCATGATATGATCTTAAAAATTGTCTTATATAGCGAGCACA
GCTACCAGAATAATCTGTTTCGTGTCACTATTTGTTTGTGCGATTGCGGTTTGGGATTTTTGTGGGTCGC
AGTTCTCACGCCGCAGACAATTTGATGTTGCAATCGCAGTTCCTATAGATCAAGTGAACTTAAGATGTAT
GCACATGTACTACTCACATTGTTCAGATGCTCGGCAGATGGGTGTTTGCTGCCTCCGCGAATTAATAGCT
CCTGATCCTCTTGGCCCATTGCCGGGATTTTTCACACTTTCCCCTGCTTACCCACCCAAAACCAATCACC
ACCCCAATCACTCAAAAAACAAACAAAAATAAGAAGCGAGAGGAGTTTTGGCACAGCACTTTGTGTTTAA
TTGATGGCGTAAACCGCTTGGAGCTTCGTCACGAAACCGCTGACAAAGTGCAACTGAAGGCGGACATTGA
CGCTAGGTAACGCTACAAACGGTGGCGAAAGAGATAGCGGACGCAGCGGCGAAAGAGACGGCGATATTTC
TGTGGACAGAGAAGGAGGCAAACAGCGCTGACTTTGAGTGGAATGTCATTTTGAGTGAGAGGTAATCGAA
AGAACCTGGTACTTCAAATACCCTTGGATCGAAGTAAATTTAAAACTGATCAGATAAGTTCAATGATATC
CAGTGCAGTAAAAAATAAAAAAAAAAAATGTTTTTTTTTATCTACTTTCCGCAAAAATGGGTTTTATTAA
CTTACATACATGGCGCGCCAGATCGCAAGAAGCTTGATATCATCGATCTCGAGGCTGCATCCAACGCGTT
GGGAGCTCTCCGGATCAATTCGGCTTCAGGTACCGTCGACGATGTAGGTCACGGTCTCGAAGCCGCGGTG
CGGGTGCCAGGGCGTGCCCTTGGGCTCCCCGGGCGCGTACTCCACCTCACCCATCTGGTCCATCATGATG
AACGGGTCGAGGTGGCGGTAGTTGATCCCGGCGAACGCGCGGCGCACCGGGAAGCCCTCGCCCTCGAAAC
CGCTGGGCGCGGTGGTCACGGTGAGCACGGGACGTGCGACGGCGTCGGCTGGTGCGGATACGCGGGGCAG
CGTCAGCGGGTTCTCGACGGTCACGGCGGGCATGTCGACAAGCCGAATTGATCCACTAGAAGGCCTAATT
CGGTACACTAGTTGGCCACGTAATAAGTGTGCGTTGAATTTATTCGCAAAAACATTGCATATTTTCGGCA
AAGTAAAATTTTGTTGCATACCTTATCAAAAAATAAGTGCTGCATACTTTTTAGAGAAACCAAATAATTT
TTTATTGCATACCCGTTTTTAATAAAATACATTGCATACCCTCTTTTAATAAAAAATATTGCATACTTTG
ACGAAACAAATTTTCGTTGCATACCCAATAAAAGATTATTATATTGCATACCCGTTTTTAATAAAATACA
TTGCATACCCTCTTTTAATAAAGAATATTGCATACGTTGACGAAACAAATTTTCGTTGCATACCCAATAA
AAGATTATTATATTGCATACCTTTTCTTGCCATACCATTTAGCCGATCAATTGTGCTCGGCAACAGTATA
TTTGTGGTGTGCCAACCAACAACACTAGTAGTACCAGCTTATAACTTCGTATAATGTATGCTATACGAAG
TTATCTGCAGGCAGGTCGGAGTACTGTCCTCCGAGCGGAGTACTGTCCTCCGAGCGGAGTACTGTCCTCC
GAGCGGAGTACTGTCCTCCGAGCGGAGTACTGTCCTCCGAGCGGAGACTCCCATGGATAACTTCGTATAA
TGTATGCTATACGAAGTTATGGATCCGCAGGTCGGAGTACTGTCCTCCGAGCGGAGTACTGTCCTCCGAG
CGGAGTACTGTCCTCCGAGCGGAGTACTGTCCTCCGAGCGGAGTACTGTCCTCCGAGCGGAGACTCGTCG
ACAGCGAGCGCCGGAGTATAAATAGAGGCGCTTCGTCTACGGAGCGACAATTCAATTCAAACAAGCAAAG
TGAACACGTCGCTAAGCGAAAGCTAAGCAAATAAACAAGCGCAGCTGAACAAGCTAAACAATCTGCAGTA
AAGTGCAAGTTAAAGTGAATCAATTAAAAGTAACCAGCAACCAAGTAAATCAACTGCAACTACTGAAATC
TGCCAAGAAGTAATTATTGAATACAAGAAGAGAACTCTGAATAGGGAATTGGGAATTCAAAATGGGACAC
CTGACGCGACGCAGCAGCCTAATGGCCATAGTCCTGTGCCTGGTACTCAACACACAGCACCTGTCGGTGC
ATGGCGATGCCTCGCATATGGTGAGCAAGGGCGAGGAGGTCATCAAAGAGTTCATGCGCTTCAAGGTGCG
CATGGAGGGCTCCATGAACGGCCACGAGTTCGAGATCGAGGGCGAGGGCGAGGGCCGCCCCTACGAGGGC
ACCCAGACCGCCAAGCTGAAGGTGACCAAGGGCGGCCCCCTGCCCTTCGCCTGGGACATCCTGTCCCCCC
AGTTCATGTACGGCTCCAAGGCGTACGTGAAGCACCCCGCCGACATCCCCGATTACAAGAAGCTGTCCTT
CCCCGAGGGCTTCAAGTGGGAGCGCGTGATGAACTTCGAGGACGGCGGTCTGGTGACCGTGACCCAGGAC
TCCTCCCTGCAGGACGGCACGCTGATCTACAAGGTGAAGATGCGCGGCACCAACTTCCCCCCCGACGGCC
CCGTAATGCAGAAGAAGACCATGGGCTGGGAGGCCTCCACCGAGCGCCTGTACCCCCGCGACGGCGTGCT
GAAGGGCGAGATCCACCAGGCCCTGAAGCTGAAGGACGGCGGCCACTACCTGGTGGAGTTCAAGACCATC
TACATGGCCAAGAAGCCCGTGCAACTGCCCGGCTACTACTACGTGGACACCAAGCTGGACATCACCTCCC
ACAACGAGGACTACACCATCGTGGAACAGTACGAGCGCTCCGAGGGCCGCCACCACCTGTTCCTGGGGCA
TGGCACCGGCAGCACCGGCAGCGGCAGCTCCGGCACCGCCTCCTCCGAGGACAACAACATGGCCGTCATC
AAAGAGTTCATGCGCTTCAAGGTGCGCATGGAGGGCTCCATGAACGGCCACGAGTTCGAGATCGAGGGCG
AGGGCGAGGGCCGCCCCTACGAGGGCACCCAGACCGCCAAGCTGAAGGTGACCAAGGGCGGCCCCCTGCC
CTTCGCCTGGGACATCCTGTCCCCCCAGTTCATGTACGGCTCCAAGGCGTACGTGAAGCACCCCGCCGAC
ATCCCCGATTACAAGAAGCTGTCCTTCCCCGAGGGCTTCAAGTGGGAGCGCGTGATGAACTTCGAGGACG
GCGGTCTGGTGACCGTGACCCAGGACTCCTCCCTGCAGGACGGCACGCTGATCTACAAGGTGAAGATGCG
CGGCACCAACTTCCCCCCCGACGGCCCCGTAATGCAGAAGAAGACCATGGGCTGGGAGGCCTCCACCGAG
CGCCTGTACCCCCGCGACGGCGTGCTGAAGGGCGAGATCCACCAGGCCCTGAAGCTGAAGGACGGCGGCC
ACTACCTGGTGGAGTTCAAGACCATCTACATGGCCAAGAAGCCCGTGCAACTGCCCGGCTACTACTACGT
GGACACCAAGCTGGACATCACCTCCCACAACGAGGACTACACCATCGTGGAACAGTACGAGCGCTCCGAG
GGCCGCCACCACCTGTTCCTGTACGGCATGGACGAGCTGTACAAGATCTATACGACAAATCCTGGTGTAT
CCGCTTGGCAGGTCAACACAGCTTATACTGCGGGACAATTGGTCACATATAACGGCAAGACGTATAAATG
TTTGCAGCCCCACACCTCCTTGGCAGGATGGGAACCATCCAACGTTCCTGCCTTGTGGCAGCTTCAAGGT
GCCTCGAGAAGGCGCAGAGACACCATGGACATTGTGGTGAAGCCACAGAGGATCTACAAGAGGAACGCGC
AGGAGATGACCGATGTGAACACCAGCCGAATTATCCAGGTGGTGGCGCCCGGAGACGTTAACTTTGCGCT
GAACAGCAATGCCAGCAACGAGACGGTGGTCATCCAGTCGGCCAGGTCCGCGGATGCGGAGACCATCTGC
ATGTCGGTGCCCAGCTTTGTGGGCGGATTGGTGATGCTGCTGCTCGTCCTGGCCGTCGCCTCTCTAGTCG
CCGCCTTCCTCTTCGTCCGCGTGCGTCACTTCGATCGCAAGGGAGCGGGCATGGCCTATGTGAACTAATC
TAGAGCAAACTAGTTCTGATCTGCTAGACAATTGTTGGCATCAGGTAGGCATCACACACGATTAACAACC
CCTAAAAATACACTTTGAAAATATTGAAAATATGTTTTTGTATACATTTTTGATATTTTCAAATAATACG
CAGTTATAAAACTCATTAGCTAACCCATTTTTTCTTTGCTTATGCTTACAGATTGCAAAGAACTAGAGCC
GCGGGATCTTTGTGAAGGAACCTTACTTCTGTGGTGTGACATAATTGGACAAACTACCTACAGAGATTTA
AAGCTCTAAGGTAAATATAAAATTTTTAAGTGTATAATGTGTTAAACTACTGATTCTAATTGTTTGTGTA
TTTTAGATTCCAACCTATGGAACTGATGAATGGGAGCAGTGGTGGAATGCCTTTAATGAGGAAAACCTGT
TTTGCTCAGAAGAAATGCCATCTAGTGATGATGAGGCTACTGCTGACTCTCAACATTCTACTCCTCCAAA
AAAGAAGAGAAAGGTAGAAGACCCCAAGGACTTTCCTTCAGAATTGCTAAGTTTTTTGAGTCATGCTGTG
TTTAGTAATAGAACTCTTGCTTGCTTTGCTATTTACACCACAAAGGAAAAAGCTGCACTGCTATACAAGA
AAATTATGGAAAAATATTTGATGTATAGTGCCTTGACTAGAGATCATAATCAGCCATACCACATTTGTAG
AGGTTTTACTTGCTTTAAAAAACCTCCCACACCTCCCCCTGAACCTGAAACATAAAATGAATGGAATTGT
TGTTGTTAACTTGTTTATTGCAGCTTATAATGGTTACAAATAAAGCAATAGCATCACAAATTTCACAAAT
AAAGCATTTTTTTCACTGCATTCTAGTTGTGGTTTGTCCAAACTCATCAATGTATCTTATCATGTCTGGT
TCCAGAGCTCTGGCCACGTAATAAGTGTGCGTTGAATTTATTCGCAAAAACATTGCATATTTTCGGCAAA
GTAAAATTTTGTTGCATACCTTATCAAAAAATAAGTGCTGCATACTTTTTAGAGAAACCAAATAATTTTT
TATTGCATACCCGTTTTTAATAAAATACATTGCATACCCTCTTTTAATAAAAAATATTGCATACTTTGAC
GAAACAAATTTTCGTTGCATACCCAATAAAAGATTATTATATTGCATACCCGTTTTTAATAAAATACATT
GCATACCCTCTTTTAATAAAGAATATTGCATACGTTGACGAAACAAATTTTCGTTGCATACCCAATAAAA
GATTATTATATTGCATACCTTTTCTTGCCATACCATTTAGCCGATCAATTGTGCTCGGCAACAGTATATT
TGTGGTGTGCCAACCAACAACGAGCTCCAGCTTTTGTTCCCTTTAGTGAGGGTTAATTTCGAGCTTGGCG
TAATCATGGTCATAGCTGTTTCCTGTGTGAAATTGTTATCCGCTCACAATTCCACACAACATACGAGCCG
GAAGCATAAAGTGTAAAGCCTGGGGTGCCTAATGAGTGAGCTAACTCACATTAATTGCGTTGCGCTCACT
GCCCGCTTTCCAGTCGGGAAACCTGTCGTGCCAGCTGCATTAATGAATCGGCCAACGCGCGGGGAGAGGC
GGTTTGCGTATTGGGCGCTCTTCCGCTTCCTCGCTCACTGACTCGCTGCGCTCGGTCGTTCGGCTGCGGC
GAGCGGTATCAGCTCACTCAAAGGCGGTAATACGGTTATCCACAGAATCAGGGGATAACGCAGGAAAGAA
CATGTGAGCAAAAGGCCAGCAAAAGGCCAGGAACCGTAAAAAGGCCGCGTTGCTGGCGTTTTTCCATAGG
CTCCGCCCCCCTGACGAGCATCACAAAAATCGACGCTCAAGTCAGAGGTGGCGAAACCCGACAGGACTAT
AAAGATACCAGGCGTTTCCCCCTGGAAGCTCCCTCGTGCGCTCTCCTGTTCCGACCCTGCCGCTTACCGG
ATACCTGTCCGCCTTTCTCCCTTCGGGAAGCGTGGCGCTTTCTCATAGCTCACGCTGTAGGTATCTCAGT
TCGGTGTAGGTCGTTCGCTCCAAGCTGGGCTGTGTGCACGAACCCCCCGTTCAGCCCGACCGCTGCGCCT
TATCCGGTAACTATCGTCTTGAGTCCAACCCGGTAAGACACGACTTATCGCCACTGGCAGCAGCCACTGG
TAACAGGATTAGCAGAGCGAGGTATGTAGGCGGTGCTACAGAGTTCTTGAAGTGGTGGCCTAACTACGGC
TACACTAGAAGGACAGTATTTGGTATCTGCGCTCTGCTGAAGCCAGTTACCTTCGGAAAAAGAGTTGGTA
GCTCTTGATCCGGCAAACAAACCACCGCTGGTAGCGGTGGTTTTTTTGTTTGCAAGCAGCAGATTACGCG
CAGAAAAAAAGGATCTCAAGAAGATCCTTTGATCTTTTCTACGGGGTCTGACGCTCAGTGGAACGAAAAC
TCACGTTAAGGGATTTTGGTCATGAGATTATCAAAAAGGATCTTCACCTAGATCCTTTTAAATTAAAAAT
GAAGTTTTAAATCAATCTAAAGTATATATGAGTAAACTTGGTCTGACAGTTACCAATGCTTAATCAGTGA
GGCACCTATCTCAGCGATCTGTCTATTTCGTTCATCCATAGTTGCCTGACTCCCCGTCGTGTAGATAACT
ACGATACGGGAGGGCTTACCATCTGGCCCCAGTGCTGCAATGATACCGCGAGACCCACGCTCACCGGCTC
CAGATTTATCAGCAATAAACCAGCCAGCCGGAAGGGCCGAGCGCAGAAGTGGTCCTGCAACTTTATCCGC
CTCCATCCAGTCTATTAATTGTTGCCGGGAAGCTAGAGTAAGTAGTTCGCCAGTTAATAGTTTGCGCAAC
GTTGTTGCCATTGCTACAGGCATCGTGGTGTCACGCTCGTCGTTTGGTATGGCTTCATTCAGCTCCGGTT
CCCAACGATCAAGGCGAGTTACATGATCCCCCATGTTGTGCAAAAAAGCGGTTAGCTCCTTCGGTCCTCC
GATCGTTGTCAGAAGTAAGTTGGCCGCAGTGTTATCACTCATGGTTATGGCAGCACTGCATAATTCTCTT
ACTGTCATGCCATCCGTAAGATGCTTTTCTGTGACTGGTGAGTACTCAACCAAGTCATTCTGAGAATAGT
GTATGCGGCGACCGAGTTGCTCTTGCCCGGCGTCAATACGGGATAATACCGCGCCACATAGCAGAACTTT
AAAAGTGCTCATCATTGGAAAACGTTCTTCGGGGCGAAAACTCTCAAGGATCTTACCGCTGTTGAGATCC
AGTTCGATGTAACCCACTCGTGCACCCAACTGATCTTCAGCATCTTTTACTTTCACCAGCGTTTCTGGGT
GAGCAAAAACAGGAAGGCAAAATGCCGCAAAAAAGGGAATAAGGGCGACACGGAAATGTTGAATACTCAT
ACTCTTCCTTTTTCAATATTATTGAAGCATTTATCAGGGTTATTGTCTCATGAGCGGATACATATTTGAA
TGTATTTAGAAAAATAAACAAATAGGGGTTCCGCGCACATTTCCCCGAAAAGTGC
Features (pLannotate 1.2.2; 28 found; start..end, strand, type, name):
     33..461     -  rep_origin     f1 ori (sequence partly withheld): f1 bacteriophage origin of replication; arrow indicates direction of (+) strand synthesis
    466..623     -  CDS            lacZα (fragment): LacZα fragment of β-galactosidase; lacZ fragment
    626..644     +  promoter       T7 promoter: promoter for bacteriophage T7 RNA polymerase
   1448..4330    -  CDS            mini-white: Drosophila white gene eye color pigment; white; This is a modified version of the white gene lacking part of the first intron.
   4927..4996    +  protein_bind   attB: attB site for the φC31 integrase (Groth et al., 2000) phage φC31 integrase
   5234..5664    +  protein_bind   gypsy insulator: chromatin insulator from Drosophila Su(Hw), CP190, and Mod(mdg4)67.2
   5682..5715    -  protein_bind   loxP: Cre-mediated recombination occurs in the 8-bp core sequence (GCATACAT). Cre recombinase
   5728..5822    +  protein_bind   5X UAS: five tandem copies of the "ScaI site" 17-mer CGGAGTACTGTCCTCCG, an upstream activating sequence (UAS) that efficiently binds yeast Gal4 (Webster et al., 1988; Pfeiffer et al., 2010) GAL4
   5838..5871    -  protein_bind   loxP: Cre-mediated recombination occurs in the 8-bp core sequence (GCATACAT). Cre recombinase
   5884..5978    +  protein_bind   5X UAS: five tandem copies of the "ScaI site" 17-mer CGGAGTACTGTCCTCCG, an upstream activating sequence (UAS) that efficiently binds yeast Gal4 (Webster et al., 1988; Pfeiffer et al., 2010) GAL4
   6002..6240    +  promoter       hsp70 promoter: Drosophila melanogaster hsp70Bb promoter
   6359..7786    +  CDS            tdTomato: tdTomato is a basic (constitutively fluorescent) orange fluorescent protein published in 2004, derived from Discosoma sp.. It is reported to be a somewhat slowly-maturing tandem dimer with low acid sensitivity.
   7793..7948    +  CDS            CBD: chitin binding domain from chitinase A1 (Watanabe et al., 1994); Bacillus circulans chiA
   8516..8590    +  CDS            small t antigen (fragment): SV40 (simian virus 40) small t antigen
   8592..8657    +  intron         small t intron: SV40 (simian virus 40) small t antigen intron
   8787..8807    +  CDS            SV40 NLS: nuclear localization signal of SV40 (simian virus 40) large T antigen
   8814..8948    +  CDS            LT_POVHA (fragment): Protein inferred from homology: Swiss-Prot protein existence level 3. Isoform large T antigen is a key early protein essential for both driving viral replication and inducing cellular transformation. Plays a role in viral genome replication by driving entry of quiescent cells into the cell cycle and by autoregulating the synthesis of viral early mRNA. Displays highly oncogenic activities by corrupting the host cellular checkpoint mechanisms that guard cell division and the transcription, replication, and repair of DNA. Participates in the modulation of cellular gene expression preceeding viral
   8973..9056    +  CDS            large T antigen (fragment): large T antigen from SV40 (simian virus 40)
   9079..9200    +  polyA_signal   SV40 poly(A) signal: SV40 polyadenylation signal
   9222..9652    +  protein_bind   gypsy insulator: chromatin insulator from Drosophila Su(Hw), CP190, and Mod(mdg4)67.2
   9671..9689    -  promoter       T3 promoter: promoter for bacteriophage T3 RNA polymerase
   9732..9754    -  protein_bind   lac operator (fragment): The lac repressor binds to the lac operator to inhibit transcription in E. coli. This inhibition can be relieved by adding lactose or isopropyl-β-D-thiogalactopyranoside (IPTG). lac repressor encoded by lacI
   9758..9788    -  promoter       lac promoter: promoter for the E. coli lac operon
   9803..9824    -  protein_bind   CAP binding site: CAP binding activates transcription in the presence of cAMP. E. coli catabolite activator protein
   9837..9929    -  CDS            lacI (fragment): lac repressor; lacI; The lac repressor binds to the lac operator to inhibit transcription in E. coli. This inhibition can be relieved by adding lactose or isopropyl-β-D-thiogalactopyranoside (IPTG).
  10112..10700   -  rep_origin     ori: high-copy-number ColE1/pMB1/pBR322/pUC origin of replication
  10871..11731   -  CDS            AmpR: β-lactamase; bla; confers resistance to ampicillin, carbenicillin, and related antibiotics
  11732..11836   -  promoter       AmpR promoter: bla
