[The description below was written by a language model from this plasmid's Addgene catalogue record and pLannotate feature annotations shown in this document.]
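Description:
pWalium-ChtVis-Tomato is a Drosophila transgenesis and insect expression plasmid of about 11.9 kb, built on the pWalium-moe (pWalium10-type) backbone. It carries a Gal4-dependent fluorescent reporter for chitin. In E. coli it is maintained through a high-copy ColE1/pUC-type origin and selected with ampicillin via the AmpR β-lactamase gene. An f1 origin, lac promoter/lacZα remnants and flanking T7 and T3 promoters are left over from the cloning-vector skeleton. For use in flies, the plasmid has a φC31 attB site for integrase-mediated insertion into genomic attP landing sites. It also has the mini-white eye-colour marker for identifying transformants.

The expression cassette lies between two gypsy insulators, which shield it from chromosomal position effects. It contains two 5X UAS blocks, giving ten Gal4 binding sites. One block is flanked by loxP sites, so Cre can remove it and lower expression strength. The UAS blocks sit upstream of the hsp70 basal promoter. Downstream are the SV40 small t intron and SV40 polyadenylation signal, and the annotated T-antigen and NLS fragments belong to this 3' region rather than to the reporter.

The catalogue describes the insert as dyl – chitin binding domain – tdTomato – dyl, combining Drosophila dusky-like (dyl) cDNA pieces with the chitin-binding domain of Bacillus circulans chitinase A1. The feature table annotates tdTomato immediately followed by the CBD, an order that differs from the insert name, and it does not annotate the dyl segments. These presumably occupy the unannotated stretches on either side, but the record does not state their function. Crossed to a Gal4 driver, the transgene is used to visualise chitin deposition in vivo.
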