Addgene plasmid #67756: pWalium-ChtVis-Tomato
Purpose: Expresses a fluorescent chitin reporter under Gal4 control in Drosophila.
Depositing lab: Paul Adler. Depositing organization: University of Virginia. Publication: ChtVis-Tomato, a genetic reporter for in vivo visualization of chitin deposition in Drosophila. Sobala LF, Wang Y, Adler PN. Development. 2015 Nov 15;142(22):3974-81. doi: 10.1242/dev.126987. Epub 2015 Sep 22. PubMed 26395478.
Backbone
  Vector backbone: pWalium-moe
  Backbone manufacturer: Norbert Perrimon
  Backbone size w/o insert (bp): 7541
  Total vector size (bp): 11852
  Vector type: Insect Expression
Growth in bacteria
  Bacterial resistance: Ampicillin, 100 μg/mL
  Growth temperature: 37°C
  Growth strain: DH5alpha
  Copy number: High Copy
Gene/Insert
  Gene/Insert name: dyl - chitin binding domain - tdTomato - dyl (alt name: Chitinase A1)
  Species: D. melanogaster (fly); Bacillus circulans
  Tag / fusion protein: td-tomato (C terminal on insert)
Terms and licenses: Academic/Nonprofit Terms; Industry Terms: Not Available to Industry
Depositor comments: The plasmid contains pieces of DNA from a number of different sources. The td-Tomato was obtained from FUtdTW, Addgene. Chitin binding domain was purchased from New England Biolabs The dyl cDNA came from the Drosophila genome project The pWalium10 moe vector came originally from the N. Perrimon Lab.
How to cite: pWalium-ChtVis-Tomato was a gift from Paul Adler (Addgene plasmid # 67756 ; http://n2t.net/addgene:67756 ; RRID:Addgene_67756)
