>Addgene plasmid #67756 | pWalium-ChtVis-Tomato | addgene partial sequence | sequence record 120888 | pCasper-hs 5'-GCAACTACTGAAATCTGCCAAG-3'
AGAAGAGAACTCTGAATAGGGAATTGGGAATTCAAAATGGGACACCTGACGCGACGCAGCAGCCTAATGG
CCATAGTCCTGTGCCTGGTACTCAACACACAGCACCTGTCGGTGCATGGCGATGCCTCGCATATGGTGAG
CAAGGGCGAGGAGGTCATCAAAGAGTTCATGCGCTTCAAGGTGCGCATGGAGGGCTCCATGAACGGCCAC
GAGTTCGAGATCGAGGGCGAGGGCGAGGGCCGCCCCTACGAGGGCACCCAGACCGCCAAGCTGAAGGTGA
CCAAGGGCGGCCCCCTGCCCTTCGCCTGGGACATCCTGTCCCCCCAGTTCATGTACGGCTCCAAGGCGTA
CGTGAAGCACCCCGCCGACATCCCCGATTACAAGAAGCTGTCCTTCCCCGAGGGCTTCAAGTGGGAGCGC
GTGATGAACTTCGAGGACGGCGGTCTGGTGACCGTGACCCAGGACTCCTCCCTGCAGGACGGCACGCTGA
TCTACAAGGTGAAGATGCGCGGCACCAACTTCCCCCCCGACGGCCCCGTAATGCAGAAGAAGACCATGGG
CTGGGAGGCCTCCACCGAGCGCCTGTACCCCCGCGACGGCGTGCTGAAGGGCGAGATCCACCAGGCCCTG
AAGCTGAAGGACGGCGGCCACTACCTGGTGGAGTTCAAGACCATCTACATGGCCAAGAAGCCCGTGCAAC
TGCCCGGCTACTACTACGTGGACACCAAGCTGGACATCACCTCCCACAACGAGGACTACACCATCGTGGA
ACAGTACGAG
