>Addgene plasmid #67756 | pWalium-ChtVis-Tomato | addgene partial sequence | sequence record 120895 | SV40-splice-R2 5'-CACAAACAATTAGAATCAGTAG-3'
TACACTTAAAAATTTTATATTTACCTTAGAGCTTTAAATCTCTGTAGGTAGTTTGTCCAATTATGTCACA
CCACAGAAGTAAGGTTCCTTCACAAAGATCCCGCGGCTCTAGTTCTTTGCAATCTGTAAGCATAAGCAAA
GAAAAAATGGGTTAGCTAATGAGTTTTATAACTGCGTATTATTTGAAAATATCAAAAATGTATACAAAAA
CATATTTTCAATATTTTCAAAGTGTATTTTTAGGGGTTGTTAATCGTGTGTGATGCCTACCTGATGCCAA
CAATTGTCTAGCAGATCAGAACTAGTTTGCTCTAGATTAGTTCACATAGGCCATGCCCGCTCCCTTGCGA
TCGAAGTGACGCACGCGGACGAAGAGGAAGGCGGCGACTAGAGAGGCGACGGCCAGGACGAGCAGCAGCA
TCACCAATCCGCCCACAAAGCTGGGCACCGACATGCAGATGGTCTCCGCATCCGCGGACCTGGCCGACTG
GATGACCACCGTCTCGTTGCTGGCATTGCTGTTCAGCGCAAAGTTAACGTCTCCGGGCGCCACCACCTGG
ATAATTCGGCTGGTGTTCACATCGGTCATCTCCTGCGCGTTCCTCTTGTAGATCCTCTGTGGCTTCACCA
CAATGTCCATGGTGTCTCTGCGCCTTCTCGAGGCACCTTGAAGCTGCCACAAGGCAGGAACGTTGGATGG
TTCCCATCCTGCCAAGGAGGTGTGGGGCTGCAAACATTTATACGTCTTGCCGTTATATGTGACCAATTGT
CCCGCAGTATAAGCTGTGTTGACCTGCCAAGCGGATACACCAGGATTTGTCGTATAGATCTTGTACAGCT
CGTCCATGCCGTACAGGAACAGGTGGTGGCGGCCCTCGGAGCGCTCGTACTGTTCCACGATGGTGTAGTC
CTCGTTGTGGGAGGTGATGTCCAGCTTGGTGTCCACGTAGTA
