>Addgene plasmid #67756 | pWalium-ChtVis-Tomato | addgene partial sequence | sequence record 123257 | hsp70-R2 5'-CGACGTGTTCACTTTGCTTG-3'
ACGAAGCGCCTCTATTTATACTCCGGCGCTCGCTGTCGACGAGTCTCCGCTCGGAGGACAGTACTCCGCT
CGGAGGACAGTACTCCGCTCGGAGGACAGTACTCCGCTCGGAGGACAGTACTCCGCTCGGAGGACAGTAC
TCCGACCTGCGGATCCATAACTTCGTATAGCATACATTATACGAAGTTATCCATGGGAGTCTCCGCTCGG
AGGACAGTACTCCGCTCGGAGGACAGTACTCCGCTCGGAGGACAGTACTCCGCTCGGAGGACAGTACTCC
GCTCGGAGGACAGTACTCCGACCTGCCTGCAGATAACTTCGTATAGCATACATTATACGAAGTTATAAGC
TGGTACTACTAGTGTTGTTGGTTGGCACACCACAAATATACTGTTGCCGAGCACAATTGATCGGCTAAAT
GGTATGGCAAGAAAAGGTATGCAATATAATAATCTTTTATTGGGTATGCAACGAAAATTTGTTTCGTCAA
CGTATGCAATATTCTTTATTAAAAGAGGGTATGCAATGTATTTTATTAAAAACGGGTATGCAATATAATA
ATCTTTTATTGGGTATGCAACGAAAATTTGTTTCGTCAAAGTATGCAATATTTTTTATTAAAAGAGGGTA
TGCAATGTATTTTATTAAAAACGGGTATGCAATAAAAAATTATTTGGTTTCTCTAAAAAGTATGCAGCAC
TTATTTTTTGATAAGGTATGCAACAAAATTTTACTTTGCCGAAAATATGCAATGTTTTTGCGAATAAATT
CAACGCACACTTATTACGTGGCCAACTAGTGTACCGAATTAGGCCTTCTAGTGGATCAATTCGGCTTGTC
