>Addgene plasmid #67756 | pWalium-ChtVis-Tomato | addgene partial sequence | sequence record 123849 | T7 5'-TAATACGACTCACTATAGGG-3'
CGACCTAGGCGCGCCCTAGTTCCAGTGAAATCCAAGCATTTTCTAAATTAAATGTATTCTTATTATTATA
GTTGTTATTTTTGATATATATAAACAACACTATTATGCCCACCATTTTTTTGAGATGCATCTACACAAGG
AACAAACACTGGATGTCACTTTCAGTTCAAATTGTAACGCTAATCACTCCGAACAGGTCACAAAAAATTA
CCTTAAAAAGTCATAATATTAAATTAGAATAAATATAGCTGTGAGGGAAATATATACAAATATATTGGAG
CAAATAAATTGTACATACAAATATTTATTACTAATTTCTATTGAGACGAAATGAACCACTCGGAACCATT
TGAGCGAACCGAATCGCGCGGAACTAACGACAGTCGCTCCAAGGTCGTCGAACAAAAGGTGAATGTGTTG
CGGAGAGCGGGTGGGAGACAGCGAAAGAGCAACTACGAAACGTGGTGTGGTGGAGGTGAATTATGAAGAG
GGCGCGCGATTTGAAAAGTATGTATATAAAAAATATATCCCGGTGTTTTATGTAGCGATAAACGAGTTTT
TGATGTAAGGTATGCAGGTGTGTAAGTCTTTTGGTTAGAAGACAAATCCAAAGTCTACTTGTGGGGATGT
TCGAAGGGGAAATACTTGTATTCTATAGGTCATATCTTGTTTTTATTGGCACAAATATAATTACATTAGC
TTTTTGAGGGGGCAATAAACAGTAAACACGATGGTAATAATGGTAAAAAAAAA
