>Addgene plasmid #67756 | pWalium-ChtVis-Tomato | addgene partial sequence | sequence record 123851 | M13-Rev 5'-CAGGAAACAGCTATGACC-3'
AATTAACCCTCACTAAAGGGAACAAAAGCTGGAGCTCGTTGTTGGTTGGCACACCACAAATATACTGTTG
CCGAGCACAATTGATCGGCTAAATGGTATGGCAAGAAAAGGTATGCAATATAATAATCTTTTATTGGGTA
TGCAACGAAAATTTGTTTCGTCAACGTATGCAATATTCTTTATTAAAAGAGGGTATGCAATGTATTTTAT
TAAAAACGGGTATGCAATATAATAATCTTTTATTGGGTATGCAACGAAAATTTGTTTCGTCAAAGTATGC
AATATTTTTTATTAAAAGAGGGTATGCAATGTATTTTATTAAAAACGGGTATGCAATAAAAAATTATTTG
GTTTCTCTAAAAAGTATGCAGCACTTATTTTTTGATAAGGTATGCAACAAAATTTTACTTTGCCGAAAAT
ATGCAATGTTTTTGCGAATAAATTCAACGCACACTTATTACGTGGCCAGAGCTCTGGAACCAGACATGAT
AAGATACATTGATGAGTTTGGACAAACCACAACTAGAATGCAGTGAAAAAAATGCTTTATTTGTGAAATT
TGTGATGCTATTGCTTTATTTGTAACCATTATAAGCTGCAATAAACAAGTTAACAACAACAATTCCATTC
ATTTTATGTTTCAGGTTCAGGGGGAGGTGTGGGAGGTTTTTTAAAGCAAGTAAAACCTCTACAAATGTGG
TATGGCTGATTATGATCTCTAGTCAAGGCACTATACATCAAATATTTTTCCATAATTTTCTTGTATAGCA
GTGCAGCTTTTTCCTTTGTGGTGTAAATAGCAAAGCAAGCAAGAGTTCTATTACTAAACACAGCATGACT
CAAAAAACTTAGCAATTCTGAAGGAAAGTCCTTGGGGTCTTCTACCTTTCTCTTCTTTTTTGGAGGAGTA
GAATGTTGAGAGTCAGCAGTAGCCTCATCATCACTAGATGGCATTTCTTCTGAGCAAAA
