>Addgene plasmid #67756 | pWalium-ChtVis-Tomato | addgene partial sequence | sequence record 123853 | S3aG-3 5'-CTGCGCTTGTTTATTTGCTTAGC-3'
GTGTTCACTTTGCTTGTTTGAATTGAATTGTCGCTCCGTAGACGAAGCGCCTCTATTTATACTCCGGCGC
TCGCTGTCGACGAGTCTCCGCTCGGAGGACAGTACTCCGCTCGGAGGACAGTACTCCGCTCGGAGGACAG
TACTCCGCTCGGAGGACAGTACTCCGCTCGGAGGACAGTACTCCGACCTGCGGATCCATAACTTCGTATA
GCATACATTATACGAAGTTATCCATGGGAGTCTCCGCTCGGAGGACAGTACTCCGCTCGGAGGACAGTAC
TCCGCTCGGAGGACAGTACTCCGCTCGGAGGACAGTACTCCGCTCGGAGGACAGTACTCCGACCTGCCTG
CAGATAACTTCGTATAGCATACATTATACGAAGTTATAAGCTGGTACTACTAGTGTTGTTGGTTGGCACA
CCACAAATATACTGTTGCCGAGCACAATTGATCGGCTAAATGGTATGGCAAGAAAAGGTATGCAATATAA
TAATCTTTTATTGGGTATGCAACGAAAATTTGTTTCGTCAACGTATGCAATATTCTTTATTAAAAGAGGG
TATGCAATGTATTTTATTAAAAACGGGTATGCAATATAATAATCTTTTATTGGGTATGCAACGAAAATTT
GTTTCGTCAAAGTATGCAATATTTTTTATTAAAAGAGGGTATGCAATGTATTTTATTAAAAACGGGTATG
CAATAAAAAATTATTTGGTTTCTCTAAAAAGTATGCAGCACTTATTTTTTGATAAGGTATGCAACAAAAT
TTTACTTTGCCGAAAATATGCAATGTTTTTGCGAATAAATTCAACGCACACTTATTACGTGGCCAACTAG
TGTACCGAATTAGGCCTTCTAGTGGATCAATTCGGCTTGTCGACATGCCCGCCGTGACCGTCGAGAACCC
GCTGACGCTGCCCCGCGTATCCGCACCAGCCGACGCCGTCGCACGTCCCGTGCTCACCGTGACCACCGCG
CCCAGCGGTTTCGAGGGCGAGGGCTTCCCGGTGCGCCGCGCGTTCGCCGGGATCAACTACCGCCACCTCG
ACCCGTTCATCATGATGGACCAGATGGGTGAGGTG
